Addgene plasmid #122209: pcDNA3.1-myc-BirA*-NRASG12V
Purpose: Expresses myc-BirA* fused to NRASG12V in mammalian cells
Depositing lab: Christopher Counter. Depositing organization: Duke University. Publication: Interrogating the protein interactomes of RAS isoforms identifies PIP5K1A as a KRAS-specific vulnerability. Adhikari H, Counter CM. Nat Commun. 2018 Sep 7;9(1):3646. doi: 10.1038/s41467-018-05692-6. PubMed 30194290.
Backbone
  Vector backbone: pcDNA3.1 myc BioID
  Backbone size w/o insert (bp): 5400
  Total vector size (bp): 5967
  Vector type: Mammalian Expression
  Selectable markers: Neomycin (select with G418)
Growth in bacteria
  Bacterial resistance: Ampicillin, 100 μg/mL
  Growth temperature: 37°C
  Growth strain: DH5alpha
  Copy number: High Copy
Gene/Insert
  Gene/Insert name: NRASG12v (alt name: NRAS)
  Species: H. sapiens (human)
  Insert size (bp): 567
  Mutation: changed G12 to V
  GenBank ID: 4893
  Entrez Gene: NRAS (a.k.a. ALPS4, CMNS, KRAS, N-ras, NCMS, NRAS1, NS6)
  Promoter: CMV
  Tag / fusion protein: myc-BirA* (N terminal on backbone)
  Cloning method: Restriction Enzyme; 5′ cloning site EcoR1 (not destroyed); 3′ cloning site BamH1 (not destroyed)
  Sequencing primers: 5′ CMV-F; 3′ BGH-rev
Terms and licenses: Academic/Nonprofit Terms; Industry Terms: Not Available to Industry
How to cite: pcDNA3.1-myc-BirA*-NRASG12V was a gift from Christopher Counter (Addgene plasmid # 122209 ; http://n2t.net/addgene:122209 ; RRID:Addgene_122209)
