[The description below was written by a language model from this plasmid's Addgene catalogue record and pLannotate feature annotations shown in this document.]
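Description:
pcDNA3.1-myc-BirA*-NRASG12V is a mammalian expression plasmid built on the pcDNA3.1 myc BioID backbone for proximity-dependent biotin labelling (BioID) with an oncogenic RAS bait. It is propagated in E. coli through a high-copy ColE1/pUC-type origin with ampicillin selection (AmpR under its own bla promoter), and it also carries an f1 origin. For selection in mammalian cells, an SV40 early promoter drives a neomycin phosphotransferase gene followed by an SV40 polyadenylation signal, giving G418 resistance. The catalogue lists a total size of 5,967 bp, whereas the sequenced record behind the feature table is 6,963 nt. The listed backbone size probably omits the BirA* cassette, though the record does not explain the difference.

The expression cassette uses the CMV immediate-early enhancer and promoter, with a T7 promoter just downstream, to drive a single fusion open reading frame ending at the bovine growth hormone polyadenylation signal. The frame begins with the backbone-encoded N-terminal myc tag (listed in the catalogue but not annotated separately in the feature table). This is followed by BirA(R118G), the promiscuous E. coli biotin ligase mutant known as BirA*. Human NRAS, a 567 bp insert cloned between retained EcoRI and BamHI sites, is fused in frame at the C-terminal end. NRAS carries the G12V substitution, a classic activating mutation that impairs GTP hydrolysis and keeps the GTPase in its active state. Placing the tag and ligase at the N-terminus leaves the RAS C-terminus free, the region needed for lipid modification and membrane targeting.

In cells, the fusion biotinylates proteins near active NRAS, which can then be captured on streptavidin and identified. The associated study used this approach to compare the interactomes of RAS isoforms.
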