Features (pLannotate 1.2.2; 21 found; start..end, strand, type, name):
    156..535     +  enhancer       CMV enhancer: human cytomegalovirus immediate early enhancer
    536..739     +  promoter       CMV promoter: human cytomegalovirus (CMV) immediate early promoter
    735..768     +  LTR            5' LTR (truncated) (fragment): truncated 5' long terminal repeat (LTR) from HIV-1
    784..802     +  promoter       T7 promoter: promoter for bacteriophage T7 RNA polymerase
    862..1821    +  CDS            BirA(R118G): promiscuous R118G mutant of the E. coli biotin protein ligase (Cronan, 2005) also known as BirA* or BioID
   1861..2427    +  CDS            NRAS: RASN_HUMAN - Also known as HRAS1. Experimental evidence at protein level: Swiss-Prot protein existence level 1. Ras proteins bind GDP/GTP and possess intrinsic GTPase activity. From Homo sapiens (Human).
   2481..2705    +  polyA_signal   bGH poly(A) signal: bovine growth hormone polyadenylation signal
   2709..2730    +  promoter       SV40 promoter (fragment): SV40 enhancer and early promoter
   2751..3179    +  rep_origin     f1 ori (sequence partly withheld): f1 bacteriophage origin of replication; arrow indicates direction of (+) strand synthesis
   3193..3522    +  promoter       SV40 promoter: SV40 enhancer and early promoter
   3589..4380    +  CDS            neo: KKA2_KLEPN - Also known as kan, nptII. Experimental evidence at protein level: Swiss-Prot protein existence level 1. Resistance to kanamycin, neomycin, paromomycin, ribostamycin, butirosin and gentamicin B. From Klebsiella pneumoniae.
   4404..4562    +  CDS            ble (fragment): BLE_KLEPN - Experimental evidence at protein level: Swiss-Prot protein existence level 1. Binding protein with a strong affinity to the bleomycin family of antibiotics. Binds to CL990; an antimitotic-antibiotic compound. From Klebsiella pneumoniae.
   4557..4678    +  polyA_signal   SV40 poly(A) signal: SV40 polyadenylation signal
   4751..4767    -  protein_bind   lac operator: The lac repressor binds to the lac operator to inhibit transcription in E. coli. This inhibition can be relieved by adding lactose or isopropyl-β-D-thiogalactopyranoside (IPTG). lac repressor encoded by lacI
   4775..4805    -  promoter       lac promoter: promoter for the E. coli lac operon
   4820..4841    -  protein_bind   CAP binding site: CAP binding activates transcription in the presence of cAMP. E. coli catabolite activator protein
   4854..4946    -  CDS            lacI (fragment): lac repressor; lacI; The lac repressor binds to the lac operator to inhibit transcription in E. coli. This inhibition can be relieved by adding lactose or isopropyl-β-D-thiogalactopyranoside (IPTG).
   5129..5717    -  rep_origin     ori: high-copy-number ColE1/pMB1/pBR322/pUC origin of replication
   5888..6748    -  CDS            AmpR: β-lactamase; bla; confers resistance to ampicillin, carbenicillin, and related antibiotics
   6749..6853    -  promoter       AmpR promoter: bla
   6912..1       -  misc_feature   bom (fragment) (across the origin): basis of mobility region from pBR322
>Addgene plasmid #122209 | pcDNA3.1-myc-BirA*-NRASG12V | addgene full sequence | sequence record 236175 | Addgene NGS Result
TCTGCTCCCTGCTTGTGTGTTGGAGGTCGCTGAGTAGTGCGCGAGCAAAATTTAAGCTACAACAAGGCAA
GGCTTGACCGACAATTGCATGAAGAATCTGCTTAGGGTTAGGCGTTTTGCGCTGCTTCGCGATGTACGGG
CCAGATATACGCGTTGACATTGATTATTGACTAGTTATTAATAGTAATCAATTACGGGGTCATTAGTTCA
TAGCCCATATATGGAGTTCCGCGTTACATAACTTACGGTAAATGGCCCGCCTGGCTGACCGCCCAACGAC
CCCCGCCCATTGACGTCAATAATGACGTATGTTCCCATAGTAACGCCAATAGGGACTTTCCATTGACGTC
AATGGGTGGAGTATTTACGGTAAACTGCCCACTTGGCAGTACATCAAGTGTATCATATGCCAAGTACGCC
CCCTATTGACGTCAATGACGGTAAATGGCCCGCCTGGCATTATGCCCAGTACATGACCTTATGGGACTTT
CCTACTTGGCAGTACATCTACGTATTAGTCATCGCTATTACCATGGTGATGCGGTTTTGGCAGTACATCA
ATGGGCGTGGATAGCGGTTTGACTCACGGGGATTTCCAAGTCTCCACCCCATTGACGTCAATGGGAGTTT
GTTTTGGCACCAAAATCAACGGGACTTTCCAAAATGTCGTAACAACTCCGCCCCATTGACGCAAATGGGC
GGTAGGCGTGTACGGTGGGAGGTCTATATAAGCAGAGCTCTCTGGCTAACTAGAGAACCCACTGCTTACT
GGCTTATCGAAATTAATACGACTCACTATAGGGAGACCCAAGCTGGCTAGCCACCATGGAACAAAAACTC
ATCTCAGAAGAGGATCTCGACAAGGACAACACCGTGCCCCTGAAGCTGATCGCCCTGCTGGCCAACGGCG
AGTTCCACTCTGGCGAGCAGCTGGGAGAGACCCTGGGAATGAGCAGAGCCGCCATCAACAAGCACATCCA
GACACTGAGAGACTGGGGAGTGGACGTGTTCACCGTGCCTGGCAAGGGCTACAGCCTGCCTGAGCCTATC
CAGCTGCTGAACGCCAAGCAGATCCTGGGACAGCTGGATGGCGGAAGCGTGGCCGTGCTGCCTGTGATCG
ACTCCACCAATCAGTACCTGCTGGACAGAATCGGAGAGCTGAAGTCCGGCGACGCCTGCATCGCCGAGTA
CCAGCAGGCTGGCAGAGGAGGCAGAGGACGGAAGTGGTTCAGCCCATTCGGAGCCAACCTGTACCTGTCC
ATGTTCTGGAGACTGGAGCAGGGACCTGCTGCTGCCATCGGACTGAGTCTGGTGATCGGAATCGTGATGG
CCGAGGTGCTGAGAAAGCTGGGAGCCGACAAGGTGAGAGTGAAGTGGCCTAATGACCTGTACCTCCAGGA
CCGCAAGCTGGCTGGCATCCTGGTGGAGCTGACAGGCAAGACAGGCGATGCCGCTCAGATCGTGATCGGA
GCCGGAATCAACATGGCCATGAGAAGAGTGGAGGAGAGCGTGGTGAACCAGGGCTGGATCACCCTGCAGG
AGGCTGGCATCAACCTGGACCGGAACACCCTGGCCGCCATGCTGATCAGAGAGCTGAGAGCCGCTCTGGA
GCTGTTCGAGCAGGAGGGACTGGCTCCTTACCTGAGCAGATGGGAGAAGCTGGACAACTTCATCAACAGA
CCTGTGAAGCTGATCATCGGCGACAAGGAAATCTTCGGCATCTCCAGAGGAATCGACAAGCAGGGAGCTC
TGCTGCTGGAGCAGGACGGAATCATCAAGCCCTGGATGGGCGGAGAAATCTCCCTGAGAAGCGCAGAGAA
GCTCGAGCGGCCGCCACTGTGCTGGATATCTGCAGAATTCATGACTGAGTACAAACTGGTGGTGGTTGGA
GCAGTGGGTGTTGGGAAAAGCGCACTGACAATCCAGCTAATCCAGAACCACTTTGTAGATGAATATGATC
CCACCATAGAGGATTCTTACAGAAAACAAGTGGTTATAGATGGTGAAACCTGTTTGTTGGACATACTGGA
TACAGCTGGACAAGAAGAGTACAGTGCCATGAGAGACCAATACATGAGGACAGGCGAAGGCTTCCTCTGT
GTATTTGCCATCAATAATAGCAAGTCATTTGCGGATATTAACCTCTACAGGGAGCAGATTAAGCGAGTAA
AAGACTCGGATGATGTACCTATGGTGCTAGTGGGAAACAAGTGTGATTTGCCAACAAGGACAGTTGATAC
AAAACAAGCCCACGAACTGGCCAAGAGTTACGGGATTCCATTCATTGAAACCTCAGCCAAGACCAGACAG
GGTGTTGAAGATGCTTTTTACACACTGGTAAGAGAAATACGCCAGTACCGAATGAAAAAACTCAACAGCA
GTGATGATGGGACTCAGGGTTGTATGGGATTGCCATGTGTGGTGATGTAAGGATCCGAGCTCGGTACCAA
GCTTAAGTTTAAACCGCTGATCAGCCTCGACTGTGCCTTCTAGTTGCCAGCCATCTGTTGTTTGCCCCTC
CCCCGTGCCTTCCTTGACCCTGGAAGGTGCCACTCCCACTGTCCTTTCCTAATAAAATGAGGAAATTGCA
TCGCATTGTCTGAGTAGGTGTCATTCTATTCTGGGGGGTGGGGTGGGGCAGGACAGCAAGGGGGAGGATT
GGGAAGACAATAGCAGGCATGCTGGGGATGCGGTGGGCTCTATGGCTTCTGAGGCGGAAAGAACCAGCTG
GGGCTCTAGGGGGTATCCCC
[124 nt withheld, positions 2751-2874]
C
[91 nt withheld, positions 2876-2966]
A
[49 nt withheld, positions 2968-3016]
CCTTTGACGTTGGAGTCCACGTTCTTT
[37 nt withheld, positions 3044-3080]
ACCCTATCTCGGTCTATTCTTTTGATTTATAAGGGATTTTGCCGATTTCGGCCTATTGGTTAAAAAATGA
GCTGATTTAACAAAAATTTAACGCGAATTAATTCTGTGGAATGTGTGTCAGTTAGGGTGTGGAAAGTCCC
CAGGCTCCCCAGCAGGCAGAAGTATGCAAAGCATGCATCTCAATTAGTCAGCAACCAGGTGTGGAAAGTC
CCCAGGCTCCCCAGCAGGCAGAAGTATGCAAAGCATGCATCTCAATTAGTCAGCAACCATAGTCCCGCCC
CTAACTCCGCCCATCCCGCCCCTAACTCCGCCCAGTTCCGCCCATTCTCCGCCCCATGGCTGACTAATTT
TTTTTATTTATGCAGAGGCCGAGGCCGCCTCTGCCTCTGAGCTATTCCAGAAGTAGTGAGGAGGCTTTTT
TGGAGGCCTAGGCTTTTGCAAAAAGCTCCCGGGAGCTTGTATATCCATTTTCGGATCTGATCAAGAGACA
GGATGAGGATCGTTTCGCATGATTGAACAAGATGGATTGCACGCAGGTTCTCCGGCCGCTTGGGTGGAGA
GGCTATTCGGCTATGACTGGGCACAACAGACAATCGGCTGCTCTGATGCCGCCGTGTTCCGGCTGTCAGC
GCAGGGGCGCCCGGTTCTTTTTGTCAAGACCGACCTGTCCGGTGCCCTGAATGAACTGCAGGACGAGGCA
GCGCGGCTATCGTGGCTGGCCACGACGGGCGTTCCTTGCGCAGCTGTGCTCGACGTTGTCACTGAAGCGG
GAAGGGACTGGCTGCTATTGGGCGAAGTGCCGGGGCAGGATCTCCTGTCATCTCACCTTGCTCCTGCCGA
GAAAGTATCCATCATGGCTGATGCAATGCGGCGGCTGCATACGCTTGATCCGGCTACCTGCCCATTCGAC
CACCAAGCGAAACATCGCATCGAGCGAGCACGTACTCGGATGGAAGCCGGTCTTGTCGATCAGGATGATC
TGGACGAAGAGCATCAGGGGCTCGCGCCAGCCGAACTGTTCGCCAGGCTCAAGGCGCGCATGCCCGACGG
CGAGGATCTCGTCGTGACCCATGGCGATGCCTGCTTGCCGAATATCATGGTGGAAAATGGCCGCTTTTCT
GGATTCATCGACTGTGGCCGGCTGGGTGTGGCGGACCGCTATCAGGACATAGCGTTGGCTACCCGTGATA
TTGCTGAAGAGCTTGGCGGCGAATGGGCTGACCGCTTCCTCGTGCTTTACGGTATCGCCGCTCCCGATTC
GCAGCGCATCGCCTTCTATCGCCTTCTTGACGAGTTCTTCTGAGCGGGACTCTGGGGTTCGAAATGACCG
ACCAAGCGACGCCCAACCTGCCATCACGAGATTTCGATTCCACCGCCGCCTTCTATGAAAGGTTGGGCTT
CGGAATCGTTTTCCGGGACGCCGGCTGGATGATCCTCCAGCGCGGGGATCTCATGCTGGAGTTCTTCGCC
CACCCCAACTTGTTTATTGCAGCTTATAATGGTTACAAATAAAGCAATAGCATCACAAATTTCACAAATA
AAGCATTTTTTTCACTGCATTCTAGTTGTGGTTTGTCCAAACTCATCAATGTATCTTATCATGTCTGTAT
ACCGTCGACCTCTAGCTAGAGCTTGGCGTAATCATGGTCATAGCTGTTTCCTGTGTGAAATTGTTATCCG
CTCACAATTCCACACAACATACGAGCCGGAAGCATAAAGTGTAAAGCCTGGGGTGCCTAATGAGTGAGCT
AACTCACATTAATTGCGTTGCGCTCACTGCCCGCTTTCCAGTCGGGAAACCTGTCGTGCCAGCTGCATTA
ATGAATCGGCCAACGCGCGGGGAGAGGCGGTTTGCGTATTGGGCGCTCTTCCGCTTCCTCGCTCACTGAC
TCGCTGCGCTCGGTCGTTCGGCTGCGGCGAGCGGTATCAGCTCACTCAAAGGCGGTAATACGGTTATCCA
CAGAATCAGGGGATAACGCAGGAAAGAACATGTGAGCAAAAGGCCAGCAAAAGGCCAGGAACCGTAAAAA
GGCCGCGTTGCTGGCGTTTTTCCATAGGCTCCGCCCCCCTGACGAGCATCACAAAAATCGACGCTCAAGT
CAGAGGTGGCGAAACCCGACAGGACTATAAAGATACCAGGCGTTTCCCCCTGGAAGCTCCCTCGTGCGCT
CTCCTGTTCCGACCCTGCCGCTTACCGGATACCTGTCCGCCTTTCTCCCTTCGGGAAGCGTGGCGCTTTC
TCATAGCTCACGCTGTAGGTATCTCAGTTCGGTGTAGGTCGTTCGCTCCAAGCTGGGCTGTGTGCACGAA
CCCCCCGTTCAGCCCGACCGCTGCGCCTTATCCGGTAACTATCGTCTTGAGTCCAACCCGGTAAGACACG
ACTTATCGCCACTGGCAGCAGCCACTGGTAACAGGATTAGCAGAGCGAGGTATGTAGGCGGTGCTACAGA
GTTCTTGAAGTGGTGGCCTAACTACGGCTACACTAGAAGAACAGTATTTGGTATCTGCGCTCTGCTGAAG
CCAGTTACCTTCGGAAAAAGAGTTGGTAGCTCTTGATCCGGCAAACAAACCACCGCTGGTAGCGGTGGTT
TTTTTGTTTGCAAGCAGCAGATTACGCGCAGAAAAAAAGGATCTCAAGAAGATCCTTTGATCTTTTCTAC
GGGGTCTGACGCTCAGTGGAACGAAAACTCACGTTAAGGGATTTTGGTCATGAGATTATCAAAAAGGATC
TTCACCTAGATCCTTTTAAATTAAAAATGAAGTTTTAAATCAATCTAAAGTATATATGAGTAAACTTGGT
CTGACAGTTACCAATGCTTAATCAGTGAGGCACCTATCTCAGCGATCTGTCTATTTCGTTCATCCATAGT
TGCCTGACTCCCCGTCGTGTAGATAACTACGATACGGGAGGGCTTACCATCTGGCCCCAGTGCTGCAATG
ATACCGCGAGACCCACGCTCACCGGCTCCAGATTTATCAGCAATAAACCAGCCAGCCGGAAGGGCCGAGC
GCAGAAGTGGTCCTGCAACTTTATCCGCCTCCATCCAGTCTATTAATTGTTGCCGGGAAGCTAGAGTAAG
TAGTTCGCCAGTTAATAGTTTGCGCAACGTTGTTGCCATTGCTACAGGCATCGTGGTGTCACGCTCGTCG
TTTGGTATGGCTTCATTCAGCTCCGGTTCCCAACGATCAAGGCGAGTTACATGATCCCCCATGTTGTGCA
AAAAAGCGGTTAGCTCCTTCGGTCCTCCGATCGTTGTCAGAAGTAAGTTGGCCGCAGTGTTATCACTCAT
GGTTATGGCAGCACTGCATAATTCTCTTACTGTCATGCCATCCGTAAGATGCTTTTCTGTGACTGGTGAG
TACTCAACCAAGTCATTCTGAGAATAGTGTATGCGGCGACCGAGTTGCTCTTGCCCGGCGTCAATACGGG
ATAATACCGCGCCACATAGCAGAACTTTAAAAGTGCTCATCATTGGAAAACGTTCTTCGGGGCGAAAACT
CTCAAGGATCTTACCGCTGTTGAGATCCAGTTCGATGTAACCCACTCGTGCACCCAACTGATCTTCAGCA
TCTTTTACTTTCACCAGCGTTTCTGGGTGAGCAAAAACAGGAAGGCAAAATGCCGCAAAAAAGGGAATAA
GGGCGACACGGAAATGTTGAATACTCATACTCTTCCTTTTTCAATATTATTGAAGCATTTATCAGGGTTA
TTGTCTCATGAGCGGATACATATTTGAATGTATTTAGAAAAATAAACAAATAGGGGTTCCGCGCACATTT
CCCCGAAAAGTGCCACCTGACGTCGACGGATCGGGAGATCTCCCGATCCCCTATGGTGCACTCTCAGTAC
AATCTGCTCTGATGCCGCATAGTTAAGCCAGTA
